>Addgene plasmid #54184 | mEmerald-Moesin-C-14 | depositor partial sequence | sequence record 84334 | insert sequence
CGTCAGATCCGCTAGCGCTACCGGTCGCCACCATGGTGAGCAAGGGCGAGGAGCTGTTCACCGGGGTGGT
GCCCATCCTGGTCGAGCTGGACGGCGACGTAAACGGCCACAAGTTCAGCGTGTCCGGCGAGGGCGAGGGC
GATGCCACCTACGGCAAGCTGACCCTGAAGTTCATCTGCACCACCGGCAAGCTGCCCGTGCCCTGGCCCA
CCCTCGTGACCACCTTGACCTACGGCGTGCAGTGCTTCGCCCGCTACCCCGACCACATGAAGCAGCACGA
CTTCTTCAAGTCCGCCATGCCCGAAGGCTACGTCCAGGAGCGCACCATCTTCTTCAAGGACGACGGCAAC
TACAAGACCCGCGCCGAGGTGAAGTTCGAGGGCGACACCCTGGTGAACCGCATCGAGCTGAAGGGCATCG
ACTTCAAGGAGGACGGCAACATCCTGGGGCACAAGCTGGAGTACAACTACAACAGCCACAAGGTCTATAT
CACCGCCGACAAGCAGAAGAACGGCATCAAGGTGAACTTCAAGACCCGCCACAACATCGAGGACGGCAGC
GTGCAGCTCGCCGACCACTACCAGCAGAACACCCCCATCGGCGACGGCCCCGTGCTGCTGCCCGACAACC
ACTACCTGAGCACCCAGTCCAAGCTGAGCAAAGACCCCAACGAGAAGCGCGATCACATGGTCCTGCTGGA
GTTCGTGACCGCCGCCGGGATCACTCTCGGCATGGACGAGCTGTACAAGTCCGGACTCAGATCTCGAGGA
AGCGGCGGATCTGGGTCCGGACCCAAAACGATCAGTGTGCGTGTGACCACCATGGATGCAGAGCTGGAGT
TTGCCATCCAGCCCAACACCACCGGGAAGCAGCTATTTGACCAGGTGGTGAAAACTATTGGCTTGAGGGA
AGTTTGGTTCTTTGGTCTGCAGTACCAGGACACTAAAGGTTTCTCCACCTGGCTGAAACTCAATAAGAAG
GTGACTGCCCAGGATGTGCGGAAGGAAAGCCCCCTGCTCTTTAAGTTCCGTGCCAAGTTCTACCCTGAGG
ATGTGTCCGAGGAATTGATTCAGGACATCACTCAGCGCCTGTTCTTTCTGCAAGTGAAAGAGGGCATTCT
CAATGATGATATTTACTGCCCGCCTGAGACCGCTGTGCTGCTGGCCTCGTATGCTGTCCAGTCTAAGTAT
GGCGACTTCAATAAGGAAGTGCATAAGTCTGGCTACCTGGCCGGAGACAAGTTGCTCCCGCAGAGAGTCC
TGGAACAGCACAAACTCAACAAGGACCAGTGGGAGGAGCGGATCCAGGTGTGGCATGAGGAACACCGTGG
CATGCTCAGGGAGGATGCTGTCCTGGAATATCTGAAGATTGCTCAAGATCTGGAGATGTATGGTGTGAAC
TACTTCAGCATCAAGAACAAGAAAGGCTCAGAGCTGTGGCTGGGGGTGGATGCCCTGGGTCTCAACATCT
ATGAGCAGAATGACAGACTAACTCCCAAGATAGGCTTCCCCTGGAGTGAAATCAGGAACATCTCTTTCAA
TGATAAGAAATTTGTCATCAAGCCCATTGACAAAAAAGCCCCGGACTTCGTCTTCTATGCTCCCCGGCTG
CGGATTAACAAGCGGATCTTGGCCTTGTGCATGGGGAACCATGAACTATACATGCGCCGTCGCAAGCCTG
ATACCATTGAGGTGCAGCAGATGAAGGCACAGGCCCGGGAGGAGAAGCACCAGAAGCAGATGGAGCGTGC
TATGCTGGAAAATGAGAAGAAGAAGCGTGAAATGGCAGAGAAGGAGAAAGAGAAGATTGAACGGGAGAAG
GAGGAGCTGATGGAGAGGCTGAAGCAGATCGAGGAACAGACTAAGAAGGCTCAGCAAGAACTGGAAGAAC
AGACCCGTAGGGCTCTGGAACTTGAGCAGGAACGGAAGCGTGCCCAGAGCGAGGCTGAAAAGCTGGCCAA
GGAGCGTCAAGAAGCTGAAGAGGCCAAGGAGGCCTTGCTGCAGGCCTCCCGGGACCAGAAAAAGACTCAG
GAACAGCTGGCCTTGGAAATGGCAGAGCTGACAGCTCGAATCTCCCAGCTGGAGATGGCCCGACAGAAGA
AGGAGAGTGAGGCTGTGGAGTGGCAGCAGAAGGCCCAGATGGTACAGGAAGACTTGGAGAAGACCCGTGC
TGAGCTGAAGACTGCCATGAGTACACCTCATGTGGCAGAGCCTGCTGAGAATGAGCAGGATGAGCAGGAT
GAGAATGGG
[270 nt withheld, positions 2250-2519]
TAAGGTACCGCGGGCCCGGGATCCACCGGATCTAGATAACTGATCATAATCAGCCATACCAC
