>Addgene plasmid #54184 | mEmerald-Moesin-C-14 | addgene partial sequence | sequence record 88932 | EGFP-C 5'-CATGGTCCTGCTGGAGTTCGTG-3'
TGAAACTCAATAAGAAGGTGACTGCCCAGGATGTGCGGAAGGAAAGCCCCCTGCTCTTTAAGTTCCGTGC
CAAGTTCTACCCTGAGGATGTGTCCGAGGAATTGATTCAGGACATCACTCAGCGCCTGTTCTTTCTGCAA
GTGAAAGAGGGCATTCTCAATGATGATATTTACTGCCCGCCTGAGACCGCTGTGCTGCTGGCCTCGTATG
CTGTCCAGTCTAAGTATGGCGACTTCAATAAGGAAGTGCATAAGTCTGGCTACCTGGCCGGAGACAAGTT
GCTCCCGCAGAGAGTCCTGGAACAGCACAAACTCAACAAGGACCAGTGGGAGGAGCGGATCCAGGTGTGG
CATGAGGAACACCGTGGCATGCTCAGGGAGGATGCTGTCCTGGAATATCTGAAGATTGCTCAAGATCTGG
AGATGTATGGTGTGAACTACTTCAGCATCAAGAACAAGAAAGGCTCAGAGCTGTGGCTGGGGGTGGATGC
CCTGGGTCTCAACATCTATGAGCAGAATGACAGACTAACTCCCAAGATAGGCTTCCCCTGGAGTGAAATC
AGGAACATCTCTTTCAATGATAAGAAATTTGTCATCAAGCCCATTGACAAAAAAGCCCCGGACTTCGTCT
TCTATGCTCCCCGGCTGCGGATTAACAAGCGGATCTTG
