[The description below was written by a language model from this plasmid's Addgene catalogue record.]
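Description:
mEmerald-Moesin-C-14 is a mammalian expression plasmid built on the mEmerald-C1 backbone (about 4.75 kb without the insert) that produces human moesin (MSN) fused to the green fluorescent protein mEmerald. The fluorescent protein is carried by the backbone and sits at the N terminus of the fusion, so moesin is joined to its C-terminal end. The "C-14" in the name probably refers to this C-type arrangement and a 14-residue linker, although the record does not say so. Transcription is driven by the CMV promoter, a strong constitutive promoter in most mammalian cell lines. The listed 3′ sequencing primer implies an SV40 polyadenylation signal downstream of the coding region. The plasmid is maintained in E. coli at high copy number under kanamycin selection, and a neomycin resistance marker allows G418 selection of stably transfected mammalian cells. The record does not state the cloning method, and no feature table is provided, so origins of replication and other backbone elements are not documented here.

Moesin is a member of the ezrin/radixin/moesin family, which links the cortical actin cytoskeleton to the plasma membrane. Consistent with this, the depositor lists the fusion's localization as cytoskeleton/membrane. The construct therefore serves as a fluorescent localization marker for imaging the cell cortex and membrane-associated actin structures in live or fixed cells after transfection. mEmerald is an EGFP-derived green fluorescent protein, recorded here with an excitation peak at 487 nm and an emission peak at 509 nm, which suits standard GFP/FITC filter sets.
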