Addgene plasmid #54184: mEmerald-Moesin-C-14
Purpose: Localization: Cytoskeleton/Membrane, Excitation: 487, Emission: 509
Depositing lab: Michael Davidson. Depositing organization: Florida State University, Tallahassee.
Backbone
  Vector backbone: mEmerald-C1
  Backbone size w/o insert (bp): 4750
  Vector type: Mammalian Expression
  Selectable markers: Neomycin (select with G418)
Growth in bacteria
  Bacterial resistance: Kanamycin, 50 μg/mL
  Growth temperature: 37°C
  Growth strain: DH5alpha
  Copy number: High Copy
Gene/Insert
  Gene/Insert name: Moesin (alt name: NM_002444.2)
  Species: H. sapiens (human)
  Entrez Gene: MSN (a.k.a. HEL70, IMD50)
  Promoter: CMV
  Tag / fusion protein: mEmerald (N terminal on backbone)
  Cloning method: Unknown
  Sequencing primers: 5′ CMV-F; 3′ SV40pA-R
Terms and licenses: Academic/Nonprofit Terms; Industry Terms
Depositor comments: . Excitation = 487; Emission = 509. Localization data: Cytoskeleton/Membrane
How to cite: mEmerald-Moesin-C-14 was a gift from Michael Davidson (Addgene plasmid # 54184 ; http://n2t.net/addgene:54184 ; RRID:Addgene_54184)
